Addgene plasmid #173211: ATP1A1_G3_MTOR_Nick_Exon-53_Dual_sgRNA
Purpose: Control vector for coselection for PE3 in human cells. Tandem expression of ATP1A1 G3 and MTOR Nick exon-53 sgRNAs from two independent U6 promoters.
Depositing lab: Yannick Doyon. Depositing organization: Universite Laval. Publication: Marker-free co-selection for successive rounds of prime editing in human cells. Levesque S, Mayorga D, Fiset JP, Goupil C, Duringer A, Loiselle A, Bouchard E, Agudelo D, Doyon Y. Nat Commun. 2022 Oct 7;13(1):5909. doi: 10.1038/s41467-022-33669-z. PubMed 36207338.
Backbone
  Vector backbone: pUC19
  Total vector size (bp): 3005
  Vector type: Mammalian Expression, CRISPR ; Prime editing (PE3)
Growth in bacteria
  Bacterial resistance: Ampicillin, 100 μg/mL
  Growth temperature: 37°C
  Growth strain: DH5alpha
  Copy number: High Copy
Gene/Insert
  Gene/Insert name: ATP1A1 G3 sgRNA + MTOR Nick exon-53 sgRNA
  gRNA/shRNA sequence: GAGTTCTGTAATTCAGCATA and GCAGCACCTCCATCACTGTG
  Species: H. sapiens (human)
  Promoter: Tandem U6 promoters
  Cloning method: Restriction Enzyme; 5′ cloning site BsrGI (not destroyed); 3′ cloning site SalI (not destroyed)
  Sequencing primers: 5′ CAGGGTTATTGTCTCATGAGCGG; 3′ TGAGCGAGGAAGCGGAAGAG
Terms and licenses: Academic/Nonprofit Terms; Industry Terms: Not Available to Industry
Depositor comments: Control PE3 nick sgRNAs vector derived from ATP1A1_G3_Dual_sgRNA. This vector can be used as a positive control for prime editing (PE3) to co-target ATP1A1 and MTOR to perform coselection for MTOR hyperactivating mutation E2419K. Please visit https://doi.org/10.1101/2021.11.02.464583 for bioRxiv preprint.
How to cite: ATP1A1_G3_MTOR_Nick_Exon-53_Dual_sgRNA was a gift from Yannick Doyon (Addgene plasmid # 173211 ; http://n2t.net/addgene:173211 ; RRID:Addgene_173211)
