[The description below was written by a language model from this plasmid's Addgene catalogue record and pLannotate feature annotations shown in this document.]
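Description:
ATP1A1_G3_MTOR_Nick_Exon-53_Dual_sgRNA is a compact (about 3 kb) pUC19-based plasmid for transient expression of two CRISPR guide RNAs in human cells. It is intended as a control component in prime editing (PE3) coselection experiments. It is propagated in E. coli as a high-copy plasmid through the ColE1/pUC origin and selected with ampicillin via the β-lactamase gene and its native promoter. Remnants of the pUC19 lac region (lac promoter, operator, CAP binding site and a small lacI fragment) remain next to the insert and play no role in mammalian cells. The plasmid carries no mammalian selection marker and no nuclease or prime editor coding sequence, so the editor must be supplied from a separate construct.

The payload consists of two tandem cassettes in the same orientation. Each has a human U6 RNA polymerase III promoter followed by a spacer and the Streptococcus pyogenes Cas9 guide RNA scaffold. One cassette expresses the ATP1A1 G3 sgRNA and the other expresses a nicking sgRNA directed at exon 53 of human MTOR. The annotation also detects a partial scaffold fragment between the first scaffold and the second U6 promoter, but the record does not explain its function. In the PE3 strategy, a nicking sgRNA cuts the non-edited strand to favour installation of the edit written by a pegRNA. According to the depositor, this vector derives from a parental ATP1A1_G3 dual sgRNA plasmid and serves as a positive control for co-targeting ATP1A1 and MTOR. Coselection through the ATP1A1 edit enriches for cells that also carry the MTOR hyperactivating mutation E2419K. The corresponding pegRNAs are not encoded here and would be provided separately.
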