Features (pLannotate 1.2.2; 12 found; start..end, strand, type, name):
      1..241     +  promoter       U6 promoter: RNA polymerase III promoter for human U6 snRNA
    270..345     +  misc_RNA       gRNA scaffold: guide RNA scaffold for the Streptococcus pyogenes CRISPR/Cas9 system
    352..395     +  misc_RNA       gRNA scaffold (fragment): guide RNA scaffold for the Streptococcus pyogenes CRISPR/Cas9 system
    464..704     +  promoter       U6 promoter: RNA polymerase III promoter for human U6 snRNA
    733..808     +  misc_RNA       gRNA scaffold: guide RNA scaffold for the Streptococcus pyogenes CRISPR/Cas9 system
    858..874     -  protein_bind   lac operator: The lac repressor binds to the lac operator to inhibit transcription in E. coli. This inhibition can be relieved by adding lactose or isopropyl-β-D-thiogalactopyranoside (IPTG). lac repressor encoded by lacI
    882..912     -  promoter       lac promoter: promoter for the E. coli lac operon
    927..948     -  protein_bind   CAP binding site: CAP binding activates transcription in the presence of cAMP. E. coli catabolite activator protein
    961..1053    -  CDS            lacI (fragment): lac repressor; lacI; The lac repressor binds to the lac operator to inhibit transcription in E. coli. This inhibition can be relieved by adding lactose or isopropyl-β-D-thiogalactopyranoside (IPTG).
   1236..1824    -  rep_origin     ori: high-copy-number ColE1/pMB1/pBR322/pUC origin of replication
   1995..2855    -  CDS            AmpR: β-lactamase; bla; confers resistance to ampicillin, carbenicillin, and related antibiotics
   2856..2960    -  promoter       AmpR promoter: bla
>Addgene plasmid #173211 | ATP1A1_G3_MTOR_Nick_Exon-53_Dual_sgRNA | addgene full sequence | sequence record 339506 | Addgene NGS Result
GAGGGCCTATTTCCCATGATTCCTTCATATTTGCATATACGATACAAGGCTGTTAGAGAGATAATTGGAA
TTAATTTGACTGTAAACACAAAGATATTAGTACAAAATACGTGACGTAGAAAGTAATAATTTCTTGGGTA
GTTTGCAGTTTTAAAATTATGTTTTAAAATGGACTATCATATGCTTACCGTAACTTGAAAGTATTTCGAT
TTCTTGGCTTTATATATCTTGTGGAAAGGACGAAACACCGCAGCACCTCCATCACTGTGGTTTTAGAGCT
AGAAATAGCAAGTTAAAATAAGGCTAGTCCGTTATCAACTTGAAAAAGTGGCACCGAGTCGGTGCTTTTT
TGTTTTAGAGCTAGAAATAGCAAGTTAAAATAAGGCTAGTCCGTTTTTAGCGCGTGCGCCAATTCTGCAG
ACAAATGGCGTCGACTGGATCCGGTACCAAGGTCGGGCAGGAAGAGGGCCTATTTCCCATGATTCCTTCA
TATTTGCATATACGATACAAGGCTGTTAGAGAGATAATTAGAATTAATTTGACTGTAAACACAAAGATAT
TAGTACAAAATACGTGACGTAGAAAGTAATAATTTCTTGGGTAGTTTGCAGTTTTAAAATTATGTTTTAA
AATGGACTATCATATGCTTACCGTAACTTGAAAGTATTTCGATTTCTTGGCTTTATATATCTTGTGGAAA
GGACGAAACACCGAGTTCTGTAATTCAGCATAGTTTTAGAGCTAGAAATAGCAAGTTAAAATAAGGCTAG
TCCGTTATCAACTTGAAAAAGTGGCACCGAGTCGGTGCTTTTTTTAAGCTTGGCGTAATCATGGTCATAG
CTGTTTCCTGTGTGAAATTGTTATCCGCTCACAATTCCACACAACATACGAGCCGGAAGCATAAAGTGTA
AAGCCTGGGGTGCCTAATGAGTGAGCTAACTCACATTAATTGCGTTGCGCTCACTGCCCGCTTTCCAGTC
GGGAAACCTGTCGTGCCAGCTGCATTAATGAATCGGCCAACGCGCGGGGAGAGGCGGTTTGCGTATTGGG
CGCTCTTCCGCTTCCTCGCTCACTGACTCGCTGCGCTCGGTCGTTCGGCTGCGGCGAGCGGTATCAGCTC
ACTCAAAGGCGGTAATACGGTTATCCACAGAATCAGGGGATAACGCAGGAAAGAACATGTGAGCAAAAGG
CCAGCAAAAGGCCAGGAACCGTAAAAAGGCCGCGTTGCTGGCGTTTTTCCATAGGCTCCGCCCCCCTGAC
GAGCATCACAAAAATCGACGCTCAAGTCAGAGGTGGCGAAACCCGACAGGACTATAAAGATACCAGGCGT
TTCCCCCTGGAAGCTCCCTCGTGCGCTCTCCTGTTCCGACCCTGCCGCTTACCGGATACCTGTCCGCCTT
TCTCCCTTCGGGAAGCGTGGCGCTTTCTCATAGCTCACGCTGTAGGTATCTCAGTTCGGTGTAGGTCGTT
CGCTCCAAGCTGGGCTGTGTGCACGAACCCCCCGTTCAGCCCGACCGCTGCGCCTTATCCGGTAACTATC
GTCTTGAGTCCAACCCGGTAAGACACGACTTATCGCCACTGGCAGCAGCCACTGGTAACAGGATTAGCAG
AGCGAGGTATGTAGGCGGTGCTACAGAGTTCTTGAAGTGGTGGCCTAACTACGGCTACACTAGAAGAACA
GTATTTGGTATCTGCGCTCTGCTGAAGCCAGTTACCTTCGGAAAAAGAGTTGGTAGCTCTTGATCCGGCA
AACAAACCACCGCTGGTAGCGGTGGTTTTTTTGTTTGCAAGCAGCAGATTACGCGCAGAAAAAAAGGATC
TCAAGAAGATCCTTTGATCTTTTCTACGGGGTCTGACGCTCAGTGGAACGAAAACTCACGTTAAGGGATT
TTGGTCATGAGATTATCAAAAAGGATCTTCACCTAGATCCTTTTAAATTAAAAATGAAGTTTTAAATCAA
TCTAAAGTATATATGAGTAAACTTGGTCTGACAGTTACCAATGCTTAATCAGTGAGGCACCTATCTCAGC
GATCTGTCTATTTCGTTCATCCATAGTTGCCTGACTCCCCGTCGTGTAGATAACTACGATACGGGAGGGC
TTACCATCTGGCCCCAGTGCTGCAATGATACCGCGAGACCCACGCTCACCGGCTCCAGATTTATCAGCAA
TAAACCAGCCAGCCGGAAGGGCCGAGCGCAGAAGTGGTCCTGCAACTTTATCCGCCTCCATCCAGTCTAT
TAATTGTTGCCGGGAAGCTAGAGTAAGTAGTTCGCCAGTTAATAGTTTGCGCAACGTTGTTGCCATTGCT
ACAGGCATCGTGGTGTCACGCTCGTCGTTTGGTATGGCTTCATTCAGCTCCGGTTCCCAACGATCAAGGC
GAGTTACATGATCCCCCATGTTGTGCAAAAAAGCGGTTAGCTCCTTCGGTCCTCCGATCGTTGTCAGAAG
TAAGTTGGCCGCAGTGTTATCACTCATGGTTATGGCAGCACTGCATAATTCTCTTACTGTCATGCCATCC
GTAAGATGCTTTTCTGTGACTGGTGAGTACTCAACCAAGTCATTCTGAGAATAGTGTATGCGGCGACCGA
GTTGCTCTTGCCCGGCGTCAATACGGGATAATACCGCGCCACATAGCAGAACTTTAAAAGTGCTCATCAT
TGGAAAACGTTCTTCGGGGCGAAAACTCTCAAGGATCTTACCGCTGTTGAGATCCAGTTCGATGTAACCC
ACTCGTGCACCCAACTGATCTTCAGCATCTTTTACTTTCACCAGCGTTTCTGGGTGAGCAAAAACAGGAA
GGCAAAATGCCGCAAAAAAGGGAATAAGGGCGACACGGAAATGTTGAATACTCATACTCTTCCTTTTTCA
ATATTATTGAAGCATTTATCAGGGTTATTGTCTCATGAGCGGATACATATTTGAATGTATTTAGAAAAAT
AAACAAATAGGGGTTCCGCGCACATTTCCCCGAAAAGTGCCACCTGACGTCGCTAGCTGTACAGT
